>Addgene plasmid #191595 | E3_pENTR_L3-L2_NN_G1397-DddtoxA-C | addgene full sequence | sequence record 379218 | Addgene NGS Result
ACCTACACCGAACTGAGATACCTACAGCGTGAGCTATGAGAAAGCGCCACGCTTCCCGAAGGGAGAAAGG
CGGACAGGTATCCGGTAAGCGGCAGGGTCGGAACAGGAGAGCGCACGAGGGAGCTTCCAGGGGGAAACGC
CTGGTATCTTTATAGTCCTGTCGGGTTTCGCCACCTCTGACTTGAGCGTCGATTTTTGTGATGCTCGTCA
GGGGGGCGGAGCCTATGGAAAAACGCCAGCAACGCGGCCTTTTTACGGTTCCTGGCCTTTTGCTGGCCTT
TTGCTCACATGTTCTTTCCTGCGTTATCCCCTGATTCTGTGGATAACCGTATTACCGCCTTTGAGTGAGC
TGATACCGCTCGCCGCAGCCGAACGACCGAGCGCAGCGAGTCAGTGAGCGAGGAAGCGGAAGAGCGCCCA
ATACGCAAACCGCCTCTCCCCGCGCGTTGGCCGATTCATTAATGCAGCTGGCACGACAGGTTTCCCGACT
GGAAAGCGGGCAGTGAGCGCAACGCAATTAATACGCGTACCGCTAGCCAGGAAGAGTTTGTAGAAACGCA
AAAAGGCCATCCGTCAGGATGGCCTTCTGCTTAGTTTGATGCCTGGCAGTTTATGGCGGGCGTCCTGCCC
GCCACCCTCCGGGCCGTTGCTTCACAACGTTCAAATCCGCTCCCGGCGGATTTGTCCTACTCAGGAGAGC
GTTCACCGACAAACAACAGATAAAACGAAAGGCCCAGTCTTCCGACTGAGCCTTTCGTTTTATTTGATGC
CTGGCAGTTCCCTACTCTCGCGTTAACGCTAGCATGGATGTTTTCCCAGTCACGACGTTGTAAAACGACG
GCCAGTCTTAAGCTCGGGCCCCAAATAATGATTTTATTTTGACTGATAGTGACCTGTTCGTTGCAACAAA
TTGATGAGCAATGCTTTTTTATAATGCCAACTTTGTATAATAAAGTTGATAAGGAGACCGCCGCTGCCAA
GTTCGAGAGACAGCACATGGACAGCATCGATATCGCCGATCTACGCACGCTCGGCTACAGCCAGCAGCAA
CAGGAGAAGATCAAACCGAAGGTTCGTTCGACAGTGGCGCAGCACCACGAGGCACTGGTCGGCCACGGGT
TTACACACGCGCACATCGTTGCGTTAAGCCAACACCCGGCAGCGTTAGGGACCGTCGCTGTCAAGTATCA
GGACATGATCGCAGCGTTGCCAGAGGCGACACACGAAGCGATCGTTGGCGTCGGCAAACAGTGGTCCGGC
GCACGCGCTCTGGAGGCCTTGCTCACGGTGGCGGGAGAGTTGAGAGGTCCACCGTTACAGTTGGACACAG
GCCAACTTCTCAAGATTGCAAAACGTGGCGGCGTGACCGCAGTGGAGGCAGTGCATGCATGGCGCAATGC
ACTGACGGGTGCCCCGCTCAAGGAGACGGGCGCCGCTACAGGGCGCGTCCCATTCGCCATTCAGGCTGCG
CAACTGTTGGGAAGGGCGATCGGTGCGGGCCTCTTCGCTATTACGCCAGCTGGCGAAAGGGGGATGTGCT
GCAAGGCGATTAAGTTGGGTAACGCCAGGGTTTTCCCAGTCACGACGTTGTAAAACGACGGCCAGTGAGC
GCGCGTAATACGACTCACTATAGGGCGAATTGGGTACCGGGCCCCCCCTCGAGGTCCTCCAGCTTTTGTT
CCCTTTAGTGAGGGTTAATTGCGCGCTTGGCGTAATCATGGTCATAGCTGTTTCCTGTGTGAAATTGTTA
TCCGCTCACAATTCCACACAACATACGAGCCGGAAGCATAAAGTGTAAAGCCTGGGGTGCCTAATGAGTG
AGCTAACTCACATTAATTGCGTTGCGCTCACTGCCCGCTTTCCACCGGTCGTCTCCACCCCTGAGCAGGT
AGTGGCTATTGCATCCAACAACGGGGGCAGACCCGCACTGGAGTCAATTGTTGCCCAGTTATCTCGCCCT
GATCCGGCGTTGGCCGCGTTGACCAACGACCACCTCGTCGCCTTGGCCTGCCTCGGCGGGCGTCCTGCGC
TGGATGCAGTGAAAAAGGGATTGGGGGGTTCTGCGATTCCAGTTAAGAGAGGAGCTACAGGAGAAACGAA
AGTCTTTACTGGGAATTCCAATTCTCCCAAATCACCGACTAAAGGCGGATGTAGTGGTGGTAGTACCAAT
CTTTCCGACATTATCGAGAAGGAAACAGGTAAACAACTCGTAATCCAAGAAAGCATACTGATGCTTCCTG
AAGAGGTTGAAGAGGTCATAGGGAACAAACCTGAAAGCGACATTTTGGTTCATACTGCCTATGATGAGTC
TACAGATGAGAACGTGATGTTGCTAACCTCAGATGCACCTGAATACAAGCCATGGGCTTTAGTGATTCAG
GATTCGAATGGAGAGAACAAGATCAAGATGCTCTGATAACTCGAGCGATCCTCTAGAACCCAGCTTTCTT
GTACAAAGTTGGCATTATAAGAAAGCATTGCTTATCAATTTGTTGCAACGAACAGGTCACTATCAGTCAA
AATAAAATCATTATTTGCCATCCAGCTGCAGGGCGGCCGCGATATCCCCTATAGTGAGTCGTATTACATG
GTCATAGCTGTTTCCTGGCAGCTCTGGCCCGTGTCTCAAAATCTCTGATGTTACATTGCACAAGATAAAA
ATATATCATCATGAACAATAAAACTGTCTGCTTACATAAACAGTAATACAAGGGGTGTTATGAGCCATAT
TCAACGGGAAACGTCGAGGCCGCGATTAAATTCCAACATGGATGCTGATTTATATGGGTATAAATGGGCT
CGCGATAATGTCGGGCAATCAGGTGCGACAATCTATCGCTTGTATGGGAAGCCCGATGCGCCAGAGTTGT
TTCTGAAACATGGCAAAGGTAGCGTTGCCAATGATGTTACAGATGAGATGGTCAGACTAAACTGGCTGAC
GGAATTTATGCCTCTTCCGACCATCAAGCATTTTATCCGTACTCCTGATGATGCATGGTTACTCACCACT
GCGATCCCCGGAAAAACAGCATTCCAGGTATTAGAAGAATATCCTGATTCAGGTGAAAATATTGTTGATG
CGCTGGCAGTGTTCCTGCGCCGGTTGCATTCGATTCCTGTTTGTAATTGTCCTTTTAACAGCGATCGCGT
ATTTCGCCTTGCTCAGGCGCAATCACGAATGAATAACGGTTTGGTTGATGCGAGTGATTTTGATGACGAG
CGTAATGGCTGGCCTGTTGAACAAGTCTGGAAAGAAATGCATAAACTTTTGCCATTCTCACCGGATTCAG
TCGTCACTCATGGTGATTTCTCACTTGATAACCTTATTTTTGACGAGGGGAAATTAATAGGTTGTATTGA
TGTTGGACGAGTCGGAATCGCAGACCGATACCAGGATCTTGCCATCCTATGGAACTGCCTCGGTGAGTTT
TCTCCTTCATTACAGAAACGGCTTTTTCAAAAATATGGTATTGATAATCCTGATATGAATAAATTGCAGT
TTCATTTGATGCTCGATGAGTTTTTCTAATCAGAATTGGTTAATTGGTTGTAACACTGGCAGAGCATTAC
GCTGACTTGACGGGACGGCGCAAGCTCATGACCAAAATCCCTTAACGTGAGTTACGCGTCGTTCCACTGA
GCGTCAGACCCCGTAGAAAAGATCAAAGGATCTTCTTGAGATCCTTTTTTTCTGCGCGTAATCTGCTGCT
TGCAAACAAAAAAACCACCGCTACCAGCGGTGGTTTGTTTGCCGGATCAAGAGCTACCAACTCTTTTTCC
GAAGGTAACTGGCTTCAGCAGAGCGCAGATACCAAATACTGTTCTTCTAGTGTAGCCGTAGTTAGGCCAC
CACTTCAAGAACTCTGTAGCACCGCCTACATACCTCGCTCTGCTAATCCTGTTACCAGTGGCTGCTGCCA
GTGGCGATAAGTCGTGTCTTACCGGGTTGGACTCAAGACGATAGTTACCGGATAAGGCGCAGCGGTCGGG
CTGAACGGGGGGTTCGTGCACACAGCCCAGCTTGGAGCGAACG
Features (pLannotate 1.2.2; 20 found; start..end, strand, type, name):
    414..506     +  CDS            lacI (fragment): lac repressor; lacI; The lac repressor binds to the lac operator to inhibit transcription in E. coli. This inhibition can be relieved by adding lactose or isopropyl-β-D-thiogalactopyranoside (IPTG).
    561..588     -  terminator     rrnB T2 terminator: transcription terminator T2 from the E. coli rrnB gene
    720..763     +  terminator     rrnB T1 terminator: Escherichia coli rrnB; transcription terminator T1 from the E. coli rrnB gene
    810..846     -  CDS            lacZα (fragment): LacZα fragment of β-galactosidase; lacZ fragment
    863..958     +  protein_bind   attL3: mutant version of attL; recombination site for the Gateway® LR reaction LR Clonase™
   1018..1428    +  CDS            avrXa10 (fragment): AVX10_XANOO - Experimental evidence at protein level: Swiss-Prot protein existence level 1. Avirulence protein. Induces the hypersensitive response (HR)in rice plants carrying the resistance gene Xa10. Activity depends on the presence of the core repeat domains; replacement with repeat domains from other proteins (AvrBs3 of X.euvesicatoria (AC P14727) or AvrXa7 of this organism) does not elicit the HR. Probably acts as a transcription factor in its host plant (rice) to induce plant resistance or disease. From Xanthomonas oryzae pv. oryzae.
   1430..1448    -  rep_origin     f1 ori (fragment): f1 bacteriophage origin of replication; arrow indicates direction of (+) strand synthesis
   1453..1608    -  CDS            lacZα (fragment): LacZα fragment of β-galactosidase; lacZ fragment
   1616..1634    +  promoter       T7 promoter: promoter for bacteriophage T7 RNA polymerase
   1643..1666    -  misc_feature   MCS (fragment): pBluescript multiple cloning site
   1682..1700    -  promoter       T3 promoter: promoter for bacteriophage T3 RNA polymerase
   1745..1761    -  protein_bind   lac operator: The lac repressor binds to the lac operator to inhibit transcription in E. coli. This inhibition can be relieved by adding lactose or isopropyl-β-D-thiogalactopyranoside (IPTG). lac repressor encoded by lacI
   1769..1799    -  promoter       lac promoter: promoter for the E. coli lac operon
   1814..1835    -  protein_bind   CAP binding site: CAP binding activates transcription in the presence of cAMP. E. coli catabolite activator protein
   1934..2080    +  CDS            avrBs3 (fragment): AVRB3_XANEU - Experimental evidence at protein level: Swiss-Prot protein existence level 1. Avirulence protein. Acts as a transcription factor in C.annuum plants. In susceptible plants lacking the Bs3 resistance gene induces expression of a number of genes, including genes homologous to a family of auxin-induced genes, alpha-expansin genes, pectate lyase, anthocyanidin glucoside rhamnosyl transferase and at least one transcription factor, UPA20. Their expression leads to plant hypertrophy in mesophyll cells, probably mainly mediated by UPA20 (PubMed:17962565). In resistant plants induces the h
   2165..2413    +  CDS            UGI: UNGI_BPPB2 - Experimental evidence at protein level: Swiss-Prot protein existence level 1. This protein binds specifically and reversibly to the host uracil-DNA glycosylase, preventing removal of uracil residues from PBS2 DNA by the host uracil-excision repair system. From Bacillus phage PBS2 (Bacteriophage PBS2).
   2438..2537    -  protein_bind   attL2: mutant version of attL; recombination site for the Gateway® LR reaction LR Clonase™
   2568..2586    -  promoter       T7 promoter: promoter for bacteriophage T7 RNA polymerase
   2720..3529    +  CDS            KanR: aminoglycoside phosphotransferase; aph(3')-Ia; confers resistance to kanamycin in bacteria or G418 (Geneticin®) in eukaryotes
   3676..231     +  rep_origin     ori (across the origin): high-copy-number ColE1/pMB1/pBR322/pUC origin of replication
