[The description below was written by a language model from this plasmid's Addgene catalogue record and pLannotate feature annotations shown in this document.]
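Description:
E3_pENTR_L3-L2_NN_G1397-DddtoxA-C is a 4,033 nt MultiSite Gateway entry clone, the third entry position, used to assemble ptpTALECD vectors for targeted cytidine base editing of the plastid genome in plants. It is a bacterial cloning intermediate rather than an expression vector. It replicates in E. coli from a high-copy ColE1/pUC-type origin and is selected with kanamycin through an aminoglycoside phosphotransferase gene. rrnB T1 and T2 terminators lie upstream of the recombination cassette, as is usual for pENTR-style backbones. The catalogue lists the backbone as "PINII", which the record does not explain.

The payload lies between attL3 and attL2, the sites that direct its ordered transfer into a destination vector in an LR reaction alongside the other entry clones. It encodes one "hand" of a TALE-cytidine deaminase fusion. The feature table shows a TAL-effector N-terminal segment (matched to avrXa10) and a C-terminal segment (matched to avrBs3), corresponding to the platinum TALEN termini named in the record. Between them is a lacZα stuffer with its lac promoter, operator and CAP site plus T7/T3 promoters and polylinker remnants. This is presumably a placeholder to be replaced by the DNA-binding repeat array, although the record does not state this.

Downstream of the C-terminal TALE segment comes one half of the DddA deaminase domain from Burkholderia cenocepacia. The construct name suggests this is the C-terminal part of a split at G1397, but the region is not annotated in the feature table. It is followed by the phage PBS2 uracil glycosylase inhibitor, which blocks uracil excision so that C-to-T edits are retained. No plant promoter or plastid transit peptide is annotated within the cassette, and these are presumably supplied by other components of the assembly. The meaning of "NN" in the name is not stated in the record.
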