Addgene plasmid #191595: E3_pENTR_L3-L2_NN_G1397-DddtoxA-C
Purpose: ptpTALECD vector assembly, Entry clone 3 with attL2 and L3
Depositing lab: Shin-ichi Arimura. Depositing organization: The University of Tokyo. Publication: Targeted base editing in the plastid genome of Arabidopsis thaliana. Nakazato I, Okuno M, Yamamoto H, Tamura Y, Itoh T, Shikanai T, Takanashi H, Tsutsumi N, Arimura SI. Nat Plants. 2021 Jul;7(7):906-913. doi: 10.1038/s41477-021-00954-6. Epub 2021 Jul 1. PubMed 34211131.
Backbone
  Vector backbone: PINII
  Vector type: Other
Growth in bacteria
  Bacterial resistance: Kanamycin, 50 μg/mL
  Growth temperature: 37°C
  Growth strain: DH5alpha
  Copy number: High Copy
Gene/Insert
  Gene/Insert name: C and N termini of platinum TALEN, 1/2 a cytidine deaminase domain of DddA of B. cenocepacia, and a uracil glycosylase inhibitor
  Species: Synthetic
  Cloning method: Ligation Independent Cloning
Terms and licenses: Academic/Nonprofit Terms; Industry Terms: Not Available to Industry
Depositor comments: Multisite Gateway entry vector to express one hand of pTALECD-UGI
How to cite: E3_pENTR_L3-L2_NN_G1397-DddtoxA-C was a gift from Shin-ichi Arimura (Addgene plasmid # 191595 ; http://n2t.net/addgene:191595 ; RRID:Addgene_191595)
